>Addgene plasmid #54708 | mTagCFP-C1 | depositor partial sequence | sequence record 85105 | insert sequence
GTAACAACTCCGCCCCATTGACGCAAATGGGCGGTAGGCGTGTACGGTGGGAGGTCTATATAAGCAGAGC
TGGTTTAGTGAACCGTCAGATCCGCTAGCGCTACCGGTCGCCACCATGAGCGGGGGCGAGGAGCTGTTCG
CTGGCATCGTGCCCGTGCTGATCGAGCTGGACGGCGACGTGCACGGCCACAAGTTCAGCGTGCGCGGTGA
GGGAGAGGGCGACGCCGACTACGGCAAGCTGGAGATCAAGTTCATCTGCACCACCGGCAAGCTGCCCGTG
CCCTGGCCCACCCTGGTGACCACCCTCGCCTGGGGCATCCAGTGCTTCGCCCGCTACCCCGAGCACATGA
AGATGAACGACTTCTTCAAGAGCGCCATGCCCGAGGGCTACATCCAGGAGCGCACCATCCACTTCCAGGA
CGACGGCAAGTACAAGACCCGCGGCGAGGTGAAGTTCGAGGGCGACACCCTGGTGAACCGCGTCGAGCTG
AAGGGCGAGGGCTTCAAGGAGGACGGCAACATCCTGGGCCACAAGTTGGAGTACAGCGCCATCAGCGACA
ACGTGTACATCATGCCCGACAAGGCCAACAACGGCCTGGAGGCGAACTTCAAGATCCGCCACAACATCGA
GGGCGGCGGCGTGCAGCTGGCCGACCACTACCAGACCAACGTGCCCCTGGGCGATGGCCCCGTGCTGATC
CCCATCAACCACTACCTGAGCTGCCAGTCCGCCATCAGCAAGGACCGCAACGAAGCCCGCGACCACATGG
TGCTCCTGGAGTCCTTCAGCGCCTACTGCCACACCCACGGCATGGACGAGCTGTACCGCTCCGGACTCAG
ATCTCGAGCTCAAGCTTCGAATTCTGCAGTCGACGGTACCGCGGGCCCGGGATCCACCGGATCTAGATAA
CTGATCATAATCAGCCATACCACATTTGTAGAGGTTTTACTTGCTTTAAAAAACCTCCCACACCTCCCCC
TGAACCTGAAACAT
