>Addgene plasmid #54708 | mTagCFP-C1 | addgene partial sequence | sequence record 93155 | CMV-F 5'-CGCAAATGGGCGGTAGGCGTG-3'
GTGAACCGTCAGATCCGCTAGCGCTACCGGTCGCCACCATGAGCGGGGGCGAGGAGCTGTTCGCTGGCAT
CGTGCCCGTGCTGATCGAGCTGGACGGCGACGTGCACGGCCACAAGTTCAGCGTGCGCGGTGAGGGAGAG
GGCGACGCCGACTACGGCAAGCTGGAGATCAAGTTCATCTGCACCACCGGCAAGCTGCCCGTGCCCTGGC
CCACCCTGGTGACCACCCTCGCCTGGGGCATCCAGTGCTTCGCCCGCTACCCCGAGCACATGAAGATGAA
CGACTTCTTCAAGAGCGCCATGCCCGAGGGCTACATCCAGGAGCGCACCATCCACTTCCAGGACGACGGC
AAGTACAAGACCCGCGGCGAGGTGAAGTTCGAGGGCGACACCCTGGTGAACCGCGTCGAGCTGAAGGGCG
AGGGCTTCAAGGAGGACGGCAACATCCTGGGCCACAAGTTGGAGTACAGCGCCATCAGCGACAACGTGTA
CATCATGCCCGACAAGGCCAACAACGGCCTGGAGGCGAACTTCAAGATCCGCCACAACATCGAGGGCGGC
GGCGTGCAGCTGGCCGACCACTACCAGACCAACGTGCCCCTGGGCGATGGCCCCGTGCTGATCCCCATCA
ACCACTACCTGAGCTGCCAGTCCGCCATCAGCAAGGACCGCAACGAAGCCCGCGACCACATGGTGCTCCT
GGAGTCCTTCAGCGCCTACTGCCACACCCAC
