[The description below was written by a language model from this plasmid's Addgene catalogue record.]
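Description:
mTagCFP-C1 is an empty mammalian expression backbone of about 4.75 kb, designed for making fluorescent fusion proteins with the cyan fluorescent protein mTagCFP. It carries no insert. The "C1" designation indicates a cloning vector in which the fluorescent protein coding sequence sits upstream of the cloning site, so a gene of interest ligated in frame is expressed with mTagCFP at its N terminus, that is, joined to the C-terminal end of the fluorophore. The record lists the tag's spectral properties as excitation at 458 nm and emission at 480 nm, which places it in the cyan channel.

The plasmid is propagated in standard E. coli cloning strains as a high-copy plasmid under kanamycin selection. In mammalian cells, a neomycin resistance marker allows G418 selection of stable transfectants. In vectors of this format, a single resistance gene often provides both the kanamycin and G418 phenotypes, but the record does not confirm this arrangement. No feature table is provided, and the catalogue fields do not state the promoter driving mTagCFP, the polyadenylation signal, the origin of replication or the composition of the multiple cloning site, so these details cannot be confirmed here.

Typical uses are building N-terminally tagged fusions for live-cell imaging of protein localization and dynamics, expressing unfused mTagCFP as a control or transfection marker, and multicolour imaging alongside spectrally distinct fluorescent proteins.
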