Addgene plasmid #54708: mTagCFP-C1
Purpose: (Empty Backbone) Localization: C1 Cloning Vector, Excitation: 458, Emission: 480
Depositing lab: Michael Davidson.
Backbone
  Vector backbone: mTagCFP-C1
  Backbone size (bp): 4750
  Vector type: Mammalian Expression
  Selectable markers: Neomycin (select with G418)
  Tag / fusion protein: mTagCFP (N terminal on backbone)
Growth in bacteria
  Bacterial resistance: Kanamycin, 50 μg/mL
  Growth temperature: 37°C
  Growth strain: DH5alpha
  Copy number: High Copy
Gene/Insert
  Gene/Insert name: None
  Tag / fusion protein: mTagCFP (N terminal on backbone)
Terms and licenses: Academic/Nonprofit Terms; Industry Terms
Depositor comments: . Excitation = 458; Emission = 480
How to cite: mTagCFP-C1 was a gift from Michael Davidson (Addgene plasmid # 54708)
